Addgene plasmid #64404: PSUC2-GFPantisense-CYC1t-pRS413
Purpose: SUC2 regulated expression of an antisense RNAi construct for GFP
Depositing lab: Claudia Vickers. Depositing organization: University of Queensland. Publication: Dynamic regulation of gene expression using sucrose responsive promoters and RNA interference in Saccharomyces cerevisiae. Williams TC, Espinosa MI, Nielsen LK, Vickers CE. Microb Cell Fact. 2015 Apr 1;14:43. doi: 10.1186/s12934-015-0223-7. PubMed 25886317.
Backbone
  Vector backbone: pRS413
  Backbone size w/o insert (bp): 4970
  Vector type: Yeast Expression
  Selectable markers: HIS3
Growth in bacteria
  Bacterial resistance: Ampicillin, 100 μg/mL
  Growth temperature: 37°C
  Growth strain: DH5alpha
  Copy number: High Copy
Gene/Insert
  Gene/Insert name: GFPantisense
  Insert size (bp): 2219
  Promoter: SUC2
  Cloning method: Unknown
  Sequencing primers: 5′ M13-F20; 3′ M13R
Resource information
  A portion of this plasmid was derived from a plasmid made by: Euroscarf
Terms and licenses: Academic/Nonprofit Terms; Industry Terms: Not Available to Industry
How to cite: PSUC2-GFPantisense-CYC1t-pRS413 was a gift from Claudia Vickers (Addgene plasmid # 64404 ; http://n2t.net/addgene:64404 ; RRID:Addgene_64404)
