[The description below was written by a language model from this plasmid's Addgene catalogue record and pLannotate feature annotations shown in this document.]
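Description:
PSUC2-GFPantisense-CYC1t-pRS413 is a yeast expression plasmid built on the pRS413 shuttle backbone for use in Saccharomyces cerevisiae. In yeast it is maintained as a low-copy centromeric episome through a CEN6/ARS element and selected by the HIS3 auxotrophic marker, which is driven by its own promoter and restores histidine prototrophy. In E. coli it replicates from a high-copy ColE1/pUC-type origin and is selected with ampicillin via the β-lactamase gene. The backbone also retains an f1 phage origin, a disrupted lacZα region with lac promoter and operator, and flanking T7 and T3 promoters.

The payload is an antisense cassette placed in the former cloning site. The record names SUC2 as the promoter. The feature table does not annotate it as such, but the region upstream of the insert contains a match to a predicted yeast open reading frame, which may reflect the genomic sequence carried in with the promoter fragment. Downstream, on the reverse strand relative to the forward-oriented CYC1 terminator, lie a GFPmut3 coding sequence and an adjoining fragment of the CLN2 cyclin gene. This suggests that the template was a GFP–CLN2 fusion, possibly a destabilised reporter, although the record does not say so. Because the sequence is inverted, transcription from the SUC2 promoter should yield RNA complementary to the GFP message, ending at the CYC1 terminator.

The stated purpose is SUC2-regulated expression of an antisense RNAi construct against GFP. The associated work concerns dynamic control of gene expression with sucrose-responsive promoters and RNA interference. The plasmid therefore serves to knock down a GFP reporter conditionally, depending on the carbon source. The record does not describe the RNAi machinery this would require in the host strain.
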