Features (pLannotate 1.2.2; 24 found; start..end, strand, type, name):
    137..186     +  misc_feature   bom (fragment): basis of mobility region from pBR322
    187..267     -  CDS            MRM1 (fragment): MRM1_YEAST - Also known as PET56 From Saccharomyces cerevisiae (strain ATCC 204508 / S288c) (Baker's yeast).
    317..503     +  promoter       HIS3 promoter: S. cerevisiae HIS3
    504..1163    +  CDS            HIS3: imidazoleglycerol-phosphate dehydratase, required for histidine biosynthesis; S. cerevisiae HIS3; yeast auxotrophic marker
   1371..1422    +  misc_feature   bom (fragment): basis of mobility region from pBR322
   1423..1878    -  rep_origin     f1 ori (sequence partly withheld): f1 bacteriophage origin of replication; arrow indicates direction of (+) strand synthesis
   1886..2041    -  CDS            lacZα (fragment): LacZα fragment of β-galactosidase; lacZ fragment
   2049..2067    +  promoter       T7 promoter: promoter for bacteriophage T7 RNA polymerase
   2305..2655    -  CDS            YIQ3_YEAST: Protein predicted: Swiss-Prot protein existence level 4. From Saccharomyces cerevisiae (strain ATCC 204508 / S288c) (Baker's yeast).
   2788..2813    -  misc_feature   MCS (fragment): pBluescript multiple cloning site
   2815..3348    -  CDS            CLN2 (fragment): CG12_YEAST - Experimental evidence at protein level: Swiss-Prot protein existence level 1. Essential for the control of the cell cycle at the G1/S (start) transition. Interacts with the CDC28 protein kinase to form MPF. From Saccharomyces cerevisiae (strain ATCC 204508 / S288c) (Baker's yeast).
   3349..4059    -  CDS            GFPmut3: GFPmut3 is a basic (constitutively fluorescent) green fluorescent protein published in 1996, derived from Aequorea victoria. It is reported to be a very rapidly-maturing weak dimer.
   4060..4083    -  misc_feature   MCS (fragment): pBluescript multiple cloning site
   4107..4356    +  terminator     CYC1 terminator: S. cerevisiae CYC1; transcription terminator for CYC1
   4403..4421    -  promoter       T3 promoter: promoter for bacteriophage T3 RNA polymerase
   4466..4482    -  protein_bind   lac operator: The lac repressor binds to the lac operator to inhibit transcription in E. coli. This inhibition can be relieved by adding lactose or isopropyl-β-D-thiogalactopyranoside (IPTG). lac repressor encoded by lacI
   4490..4520    -  promoter       lac promoter: promoter for the E. coli lac operon
   4535..4556    -  protein_bind   CAP binding site: CAP binding activates transcription in the presence of cAMP. E. coli catabolite activator protein
   4569..4661    -  CDS            lacI (fragment): lac repressor; lacI; The lac repressor binds to the lac operator to inhibit transcription in E. coli. This inhibition can be relieved by adding lactose or isopropyl-β-D-thiogalactopyranoside (IPTG).
   4844..5432    -  rep_origin     ori: high-copy-number ColE1/pMB1/pBR322/pUC origin of replication
   5603..6463    -  CDS            AmpR: β-lactamase; bla; confers resistance to ampicillin, carbenicillin, and related antibiotics
   6464..6568    -  promoter       AmpR promoter: bla
   6605..7108    +  misc_feature   CEN/ARS: S. cerevisiae CEN6 centromere fused to an autonomously replicating sequence
   7177..35      +  CDS            rop (fragment) (across the origin): Rop protein, which maintains plasmids at low copy number; rop
>Addgene plasmid #64404 | PSUC2-GFPantisense-CYC1t-pRS413 | depositor full sequence | sequence record 108272 | PSUC2-GFPantisense-CYC1t-pRS413 sequence 7177 bps
TCGCGCGTTTCGGTGATGACGGTGAAAACCTCTGACACATGCAGCTCCCGGAGACGGTCACAGCTTGTCT
GTAAGCGGATGCCGGGAGCAGACAAGCCCGTCAGGGCGCGTCAGCGCGTGTTGGCGGGTGTCGGGGCTGG
CTTAACTATGCGGCATCAGAGCAGATTGTACTGAGAGTGCACCATAAATTCCCGTTTTAAGAGCTTGGTG
AGCGCTAGGAGTCACTGCCAGGTATCGTTTGAACACGGCATTAGTCAGGGAAGTCATAACACAGTCCTTT
CCCGCAATTTTCTTTTTCTATTACTCTTGGCCTCCTCTAGTACACTCTATATTTTTTTATGCCTCGGTAA
TGATTTTCATTTTTTTTTTTCCCCTAGCGGATGACTCTTTTTTTTTCTTAGCGATTGGCATTATCACATA
ATGAATTATACATTATATAAAGTAATGTGATTTCTTCGAAGAATATACTAAAAAATGAGCAGGCAAGATA
AACGAAGGCAAAGATGACAGAGCAGAAAGCCCTAGTAAAGCGTATTACAAATGAAACCAAGATTCAGATT
GCGATCTCTTTAAAGGGTGGTCCCCTAGCGATAGAGCACTCGATCTTCCCAGAAAAAGAGGCAGAAGCAG
TAGCAGAACAGGCCACACAATCGCAAGTGATTAACGTCCACACAGGTATAGGGTTTCTGGACCATATGAT
ACATGCTCTGGCCAAGCATTCCGGCTGGTCGCTAATCGTTGAGTGCATTGGTGACTTACACATAGACGAC
CATCACACCACTGAAGACTGCGGGATTGCTCTCGGTCAAGCTTTTAAAGAGGCCCTACTGGCGCGTGGAG
TAAAAAGGTTTGGATCAGGATTTGCGCCTTTGGATGAGGCACTTTCCAGAGCGGTGGTAGATCTTTCGAA
CAGGCCGTACGCAGTTGTCGAACTTGGTTTGCAAAGGGAGAAAGTAGGAGATCTCTCTTGCGAGATGATC
CCGCATTTTCTTGAAAGCTTTGCAGAGGCTAGCAGAATTACCCTCCACGTTGATTGTCTGCGAGGCAAGA
ATGATCATCACCGTAGTGAGAGTGCGTTCAAGGCTCTTGCGGTTGCCATAAGAGAAGCCACCTCGCCCAA
TGGTACCAACGATGTTCCCTCCACCAAAGGTGTTCTTATGTAGTGACACCGATTATTTAAAGCTGCAGCA
TACGATATATATACATGTGTATATATGTATACCTATGAATGTCAGTAAGTATGTATACGAACAGTATGAT
ACTGAAGATGACAAGGTAATGCATCATTCTATACGTGTCATTCTGAACGAGGCGCGCTTTCCTTTTTTCT
TTTTGCTTTTTCTTTTTTTTTCTCTTGAACTCGACGGATCTATGCGGTGTGAAATACCGCACAGATGCGT
AAGGAGAAAATACCGCATCAGGAAATTGTAAACGTTAATATTTTGTTAAAATTCGCGTTAAATTTTTGTT
AAATCAGCTCATTTTTTAACCAATAGGCCGAAATCGGCAAAATCCCTTATAAATCAAAAGAATAGACCGA
GATAGGGT
[37 nt withheld, positions 1549-1585]
AAAGAACGTGGACTCCAACGTCAAAGG
[49 nt withheld, positions 1613-1661]
T
[91 nt withheld, positions 1663-1753]
G
[124 nt withheld, positions 1755-1878]
CGCGCCATTCGCCATTCAGGCTGCGCAACTGTTGGGAAGGGCGATCGGTGCGGGCCTCTTCGCTATTACG
CCAGCTGGCGAAAGGGGGATGTGCTGCAAGGCGATTAAGTTGGGTAACGCCAGGGTTTTCCCAGTCACGA
CGTTGTAAAACGACGGCCAGTGAGCGCGCGTAATACGACTCACTATAGGGCGAATTGGGTACCGGGCCCA
CATACTAAGACATTTACCGTATGGGAGTTGTTGTCCTAGCGTAGTTCTCGCTCCCCCAGCAAAGCTCAAA
AAAGTACGTCATTTAGAATAGTTTGTGAGCAAATTACCAGTCGGTATGCTACGTTAGAAAGGCCCACAGT
ATTCTTCTACCAAAGGCGTGCCTTTGTTGAACTCGATCCATTATGAGGGCTTCCATTATTCCCCGCATTT
TTATTACTCTGAACAGGAATAAAAAGAAAAAACCCAGTTTAGGAAATTATCCGGGGGCGAAGAAATACGC
GTAGCGTTAATCGACCCCACGTCCAGGGTTTTTCCATGGAGGTTTCTGGAAAAACTGACGAGGAATGTGA
TTATAAATCCCTTTATGTGATGTCTAAGACTTTTAAGGTACGCCCGATGTTTGCCTATTACCATCATAGA
GACGTTTCTTTTCGAGGAATGCTTAAACGACTTTGTTTGACAAAAATGTTGCCTAAGGGCTCTATAGTAA
ACCATTTGGAAGAAAGATTTGACGACTTTTTTTTTTTGGATTTCGATCCTATAATCCTTCCTCCTGAAAA
GAAACATATAAATAGATATGTATTATTCTTCAAAACATTCTCTTGTTCTTGTGCTTTTTTTTTACCATAT
ATCTTACTTTTTTTTTTCTCTCAGAGAAACAAGCAAAACAAAAAGCTTTTCTTTTCACTAACGTATATGA
TCGATAAGCTTGATATCGAATTCCTATATTACTTGGGTATTGCCCATACCAAAAGAAATTAAAGATGAGG
CACTGCTAGATTTACCGCTATTTATGGTCCCAGTTGGCGAGGGGAACATTCCATGGTTAATGAAGCTTGT
CTTGGGTGGGCCCCCATTGAGGTAATGCGCCGTTGCGGGATTTTGGTTTTCCTTGTTAGACTCATTTAGG
TTTAGCAAATCAATATAATCATTGGTTGCGTTATTGCTGTTAGGACCCGTGATTTGTTCGTAGATCCTTT
GTTTGTTATTTGTATTCACCAGACTATTCACACTAACGGTGCTACCACATATACTGTTTGACTGCTGCTG
ACCAAATTGGTACATACTTGGAGTGATTGGTGATGATTGTTCCATATTCCGGCTGAAAACGCTGTTATCA
GAGAGTGAGCTCATGTTTCTCATTGGAGTGTGGCTTTGAGATGAGGAAGCGGGCGAAGGAATGGATGTGC
TATTTGAATTTTCGAAAGAGCATGATGGGGTTGATATGGTAAGCTTTCTCGAAATGTTCAAGTTGGATGC
TTTGTACAATTCATCCATACCATGGGTAATACCAGCAGCAGTAACAAATTCTAACAAGACCATGTGGTCT
CTCTTTTCGTTTGGATCTTTGGATAAGGCAGATTGAGTGGATAAGTAATGGTTGTCTGGTAACAAGACTG
GACCATCACCAATTGGAGTATTTTGTTGATAATGGTCAGCTAATTGAACAGAACCATCTTCAATGTTGTG
TCTAATTTTGAAGTTAACTTTGATACCATTCTTTTGTTTGTCAGCCATGATGTAAACATTGTGAGAGTTA
TAGTTGTATTCCAATTTGTGACCTAAAATGTTACCATCTTCTTTAAAATCAATACCTTTTAATTCGATTC
TATTAACTAAGGTATCACCTTCAAACTTGACTTCAGCTCTGGTCTTGTAGTTACCGTCATCTTTGAAAAA
AATAGTTCTTTCTTGAACATAACCTTCTGGCATGGCAGACTTGAAAAAGTCATGTTGTTTCATATGATCT
GGGTATCTCGCAAAACATTGAACACCATAACCGAAAGTAGTGACTAAGGTTGGCCATGGAACTGGCAATT
TACCAGTAGTACAAATAAATTTTAAGGTCAATTTACCGTAAGTAGCATCACCTTCACCTTCACCGGAGAC
AGAAAATTTGTGACCATTAACATCACCATCTAATTCAACCAAAATTGGGACAACACCAGTGAATAATTCT
TCACCTTTAGACCCGGGGGATCCACTAGTTCTAGAAGGCCCCTTTTCCTTTGTCGATATCATGTAATTAG
TTATGTCACGCTTACATTCACGCCCTCCTCCCACATCCGCTCTAACCGAAAAGGAAGGAGTTAGACAACC
TGAAGTCTAGGTCCCTATTTATTTTTTTTAATAGTTATGTTAGTATTAAGAACGTTATTTATATTTCAAA
TTTTTCTTTTTTTTCTGTACAAACGCGTGTACGCATGTAACATTATACTGAAAACCTTGCTTGAGAAGGT
TTTGGGACGCTCGAAGGCTTTAATTTGCAAGCTTCGCAGTTTACACTCTCATCGTCGAGCTCCAGCTTTT
GTTCCCTTTAGTGAGGGTTAATTGCGCGCTTGGCGTAATCATGGTCATAGCTGTTTCCTGTGTGAAATTG
TTATCCGCTCACAATTCCACACAACATAGGAGCCGGAAGCATAAAGTGTAAAGCCTGGGGTGCCTAATGA
GTGAGGTAACTCACATTAATTGCGTTGCGCTCACTGCCCGCTTTCCAGTCGGGAAACCTGTCGTGCCAGC
TGCATTAATGAATCGGCCAACGCGCGGGGAGAGGCGGTTTGCGTATTGGGCGCTCTTCCGCTTCCTCGCT
CACTGACTCGCTGCGCTCGGTCGTTCGGCTGCGGCGAGCGGTATCAGCTCACTCAAAGGCGGTAATACGG
TTATCCACAGAATCAGGGGATAACGCAGGAAAGAACATGTGAGCAAAAGGCCAGCAAAAGGCCAGGAACC
GTAAAAAGGCCGCGTTGCTGGCGTTTTTCCATAGGCTCCGCCCCCCTGACGAGCATCACAAAAATCGACG
CTCAAGTCAGAGGTGGCGAAACCCGACAGGACTATAAAGATACCAGGCGTTTCCCCCTGGAAGCTCCCTC
GTGCGCTCTCCTGTTCCGACCCTGCCGCTTACCGGATACCTGTCCGCCTTTCTCCCTTCGGGAAGCGTGG
CGCTTTCTCATAGCTCACGCTGTAGGTATCTCAGTTCGGTGTAGGTCGTTCGCTCCAAGCTGGGCTGTGT
GCACGAACCCCCCGTTCAGCCCGACCGCTGCGCCTTATCCGGTAACTATCGTCTTGAGTCCAACCCGGTA
AGACACGACTTATCGCCACTGGCAGCAGCCACTGGTAACAGGATTAGCAGAGCGAGGTATGTAGGCGGTG
CTACAGAGTTCTTGAAGTGGTGGCCTAACTACGGCTACACTAGAAGGACAGTATTTGGTATCTGCGCTCT
GCTGAAGCCAGTTACCTTCGGAAAAAGAGTTGGTAGCTCTTGATCCGGCAAACAAACCACCGCTGGTAGC
GGTGGTTTTTTTGTTTGCAAGCAGCAGATTACGCGCAGAAAAAAAGGATCTCAAGAAGATCCTTTGATCT
TTTCTACGGGGTCTGACGCTCAGTGGAACGAAAACTCACGTTAAGGGATTTTGGTCATGAGATTATCAAA
AAGGATCTTCACCTAGATCCTTTTAAATTAAAAATGAAGTTTTAAATCAATCTAAAGTATATATGAGTAA
ACTTGGTCTGACAGTTACCAATGCTTAATCAGTGAGGCACCTATCTCAGCGATCTGTCTATTTCGTTCAT
CCATAGTTGCCTGACTCCCCGTCGTGTAGATAACTACGATACGGGAGGGCTTACCATCTGGCCCCAGTGC
TGCAATGATACCGCGAGACCCACGCTCACCGGCTCCAGATTTATCAGCAATAAACCAGCCAGCCGGAAGG
GCCGAGCGCAGAAGTGGTCCTGCAACTTTATCCGCCTCCATCCAGTCTATTAATTGTTGCCGGGAAGCTA
GAGTAAGTAGTTCGCCAGTTAATAGTTTGCGCAACGTTGTTGCCATTGCTACAGGCATCGTGGTGTCACG
CTCGTCGTTTGGTATGGCTTCATTCAGCTCCGGTTCCCAACGATCAAGGCGAGTTACATGATCCCCCATG
TTGTGCAAAAAAGCGGTTAGCTCCTTCGGTCCTCCGATCGTTGTCAGAAGTAAGTTGGCCGCAGTGTTAT
CACTCATGGTTATGGCAGCACTGCATAATTCTCTTACTGTCATGCCATCCGTAAGATGCTTTTCTGTGAC
TGGTGAGTACTCAACCAAGTCATTCTGAGAATAGTGTATGCGGCGACCGAGTTGCTCTTGCCCGGCGTCA
ATACGGGATAATACCGCGCCACATAGCAGAACTTTAAAAGTGCTCATCATTGGAAAACGTTCTTCGGGGC
GAAAACTCTCAAGGATCTTACCGCTGTTGAGATCCAGTTCGATGTAACCCACTCGTGCACCCAACTGATC
TTCAGCATCTTTTACTTTCACCAGCGTTTCTGGGTGAGCAAAAACAGGAAGGCAAAATGCCGCAAAAAAG
GGAATAAGGGCGACACGGAAATGTTGAATACTCATACTCTTCCTTTTTCAATATTATTGAAGCATTTATC
AGGGTTATTGTCTCATGAGCGGATACATATTTGAATGTATTTAGAAAAATAAACAAATAGGGGTTCCGCG
CACATTTCCCCGAAAAGTGCCACCTGGGTCCTTTTCATCACGTGCTATAAAAATAATTATAATTTAAATT
TTTTAATATAAATATATAAATTAAAAATAGAAAGTAAAAAAAGAAATTAAAGAAAAAATAGTTTTTGTTT
TCCGAAGATGTAAAAGACTCTAGGGGGATCGCCAACAAATACTACCTTTTATCTTGCTCTTCCTGCTCTC
AGGTATTAATGCCGAATTGTTTCATCTTGTCTGTGTAGAAGACCACACACGAAAATCCTGTGATTTTACA
TTTTACTTATCGTTAATCGAATGTATATCTATTTAATCTGCTTTTCTTGTCTAATAAATATATATGTAAA
GTACGCTTTTTGTTGAAATTTTTTAAACCTTTGTTTATTTTTTTTTCTTCATTCCGTAACTCTTCTACCT
TCTTTATTTACTTTCTAAAATCCAAATACAAAACATAAAAATAAATAAACACAGAGTAAATTCCCAAATT
ATTCCATCATTAAAAGATACGAGGCGCGTGTAAGTTACAGGCAAGCGATCCGTCCTAAGAAACCATTATT
ATCATGACATTAACCTATAAAAATAGGCGTATCACGAGGCCCTTTCGTC
