>Addgene plasmid #64404 | PSUC2-GFPantisense-CYC1t-pRS413 | addgene partial sequence | sequence record 112671 | M13-F20 5'-TGTAAAACGACGGCCAGT-3'
CCACATACTAAGACATTTACCGTATGGGAGTTGTTGTCCTAGCGTAGTTCTCGCTCCCCCAGCAAAGCTC
AAAAAAGTACGTCATTTAGAATAGTTTGTGAGCAAATTACCAGTCGGTATGCTACGTTAGAAAGGCCCAC
AGTATTCTTCTACCAAAGGCGTGCCTTTGTTGAACTCGATCCATTATGAGGGCTTCCATTATTCCCCGCA
TTTTTATTACTCTGAACAGGAATAAAAAGAAAAAACCCAGTTTAGGAAATTATCCGGGGGCGAAGAAATA
CGCGTAGCGTTAATCGACCCCACGTCCAGGGTTTTTCCATGGAGGTTTCTGGAAAAACTGACGAGGAATG
TGATTATAAATCCCTTTATGTGATGTCTAAGACTTTTAAGGTACGCCCGATGTTTGCCTATTACCATCAT
AGAGACGTTTCTTTTCGAGGAATGCTTAAACGACTTTGTTTGACAAAAATGTTGCCTAAGGGCTCTATAG
TAAACCATTTGGAAGAAAGATTTGACGACTTTTTTTTTTTGGATTTCGATCCTATAATCCTTCCTCCTGA
AAAGAAACATATAAATAGATATGTATTATTCTTCAAAACATTCTCTTGTTCTTGTGCCTTTTTTTTACCA
TATATCTTACTTTTTTTTTTCTCTCAGAGAAACAAGCAAAACAAAAAGCTTTTCTTTTCACTAACGTATA
TGATCGATAAGCTTGATATCGAATTCCTATATTACTTGGGTATTGCCCATACCAAAAGAAATTAAAGATG
AGGCACTGCTAGATTTACCGCTATTTATGGTCCCAGTTGGCGAGGGGAACATTCCATGGTTAATGAAGCT
TGTCTTGGGTGGGCCCCCATTGAGGTAATGCGCCGTTG
