>Addgene plasmid #64404 | PSUC2-GFPantisense-CYC1t-pRS413 | addgene partial sequence | sequence record 112679 | yGFP-R 5'-GCATCACCTTCACCTTCACC-3'
ATCTAATTCAACCAAAATTGGGACAACACCAGTGAATAATTCTTCACCTTTAGACCCGGGGGATCCACTA
GTTCTAGAACAGGCCCCTTTTCCTTTGTCGATATCATGTAATTAGTTATGTCACGCTTACATTCACGCCC
TCCCCCCACATCCGCTCTAACCGAAAAGGAAGGAGTTAGACAACCTGAAGTCTAGGTCCCTATTTATTTT
TTTATAGTTATGTTAGTATTAAGAACGTTATTTATATTTCAAATTTTTCTTTTTTTTCTGTACAAACGCG
TGTACGCATGTAACATTATACTGAAAACCTTGCTTGAGAAGGTTTTGGGACGCTCGAAGGCTTTAATTTG
CAAGCTTCGCAGTTTACACTCTCATCGTGAGCTCCAGCTTTTGTTCCCTTTAGTGAGGGTTAATTGCGCG
CTTGGCGTAATCATGGTCATAGCTGTTTCCTGTGTGAAATTGTTATCCGCTCACAATTCCACACAACATA
CGAGCCGGAAGCATAAAGTGTAAAGCCTGGGGTGCCTAATGAGTGAGCTAACTCACATTAATTGCGTTGC
GCTCACTGCCCGCTTTCCAGTCGGGAAACCTGTCGTGCCAGCTGCATTAATGAATCGGCCAACGCGCGGG
GAGAGGCGGTTTGCGTATTGGGCGCTCTTCCGCTTCCTCGCTCACTGACTCGCTGCGCTCGGTCGTTCGG
CTGCGGCGAGCGGTATCAGCTCACTCAAAGGCGGTAATACGGTTATCCACAGAATCAGGGGATAACGCAG
GAAAGAACATGTGAGCAAAAGGCCAGCAAAAGGCCAGGAACCGTAAAAAGGCCGCGTTGCTGGCGTTTTT
CCATAGGCTCCGCCCCCCTGACGAGCATCACAA
