>Addgene plasmid #64404 | PSUC2-GFPantisense-CYC1t-pRS413 | addgene partial sequence | sequence record 112681 | M13-Rev 5'-CAGGAAACAGCTATGACC-3'
AAAGCTGGAGCTCACGATGAGAGTGTAAACTGCGAAGCTTGCAAATTAAAGCCTTCGAGCGTCCCAAAAC
CTTCTCAAGCAAGGTTTTCAGTATAATGTTACATGCGTACACGCGTTTGTACAGAAAAAAAAGAAAAATT
TGAAATATAAATAACGTTCTTAATACTAACATAACTATAAAAAAATAAATAGGGACCTAGACTTCAGGTT
GTCTAACTCCTTCCTTTTCGGTTAGAGCGGATGTGGGGGGAGGGCGTGAATGTAAGCGTGACATAACTAA
TTACATGATATCGACAAAGGAAAAGGGGCCTGTTCTAGAACTAGTGGATCCCCCGGGTCTAAAGGTGAAG
AATTATTCACTGGTGTTGTCCCAATTTTGGTTGAATTAGATGGTGATGTTAATGGTCACAAATTTTCTGT
CTCCGGTGAAGGTGAAGGTGATGCTACTTACGGTAAATTGACCTTAAAATTTATTTGTACTACTGGTAAA
TTGCCAGTTCCATGGCCAACCTTAGTCACTACTTTCGGTTATGGTGTTCAATGTTTTGCGAGATACCCAG
ATCATATGAAACAACATGACTTTTTCAAGTCTGCCATGCCAGAAGGTTATGTTCAAGAAAGAACTATTTT
TTTCAAAGATGACGGTAACTACAAGACCAGAGCTGAAGTCAAGTTTGAAGGTGATACCTTAGTTAATAGA
ATCGAATTAAAAGGTATTGATTTTAAAGAAGATGGTAACATTTTAGGTCACAAATTGGAATACAACTATA
ACTCTCACAATGTTTACATCATGGCTGACAAACAAAAGAATGGTATCAAAGTTAACTTCAAAATTAGACA
CAACATTGAAGATGGTTCTGTTCAATTAGCTGACCATTATCAACAAAATACTCCAATTGGTGATGGTC
